>Addgene plasmid #175123 | pLV Erh-V5 | addgene full sequence | sequence record 351935 | Addgene NGS Result
TGGAAGGGCTAATTCACTCCCAAAGAAGACAAGATATCCTTGATCTGTGGATCTACCACACACAAGGCTA
CTTCCCTGATTAGCAGAACTACACACCAGGGCCAGGGGTCAGATATCCACTGACCTTTGGATGGTGCTAC
AAGCTAGTACCAGTTGAGCCAGATAAGGTAGAAGAGGCCAATAAAGGAGAGAACACCAGCTTGTTACACC
CTGTGAGCCTGCATGGGATGGATGACCCGGAGAGAGAAGTGTTAGAGTGGAGGTTTGACAGCCGCCTAGC
ATTTCATCACGTGGCCCGAGAGCTGCATCCGGAGTACTTCAAGAACTGCTGATATCGAGCTTGCTACAAG
GGACTTTCCGCTGGGGACTTTCCAGGGAGGCGTGGCCTGGGCGGGACTGGGGAGTGGCGAGCCCTCAGAT
CCTGCATATAAGCAGCTGCTTTTTGCCTGTACTGGGTCTCTCTGGTTAGACCAGATCTGAGCCTGGGAGC
TCTCTGGCTAACTAGGGAACCCACTGCTTAAGCCTCAATAAAGCTTGCCTTGAGTGCTTCAAGTAGTGTG
TGCCCGTCTGTTGTGTGACTCTGGTAACTAGAGATCCCTCAGACCCTTTTAGTCAGTGTGGAAAATCTCT
AGCAGTGGCGCCCGAACAGGGACTTGAAAGCGAAAGGGAAACCAGAGGAGCTCTCTCGACGCAGGACTCG
GCTTGCTGAAGCGCGCACGGCAAGAGGCGAGGGGCGGCGACTGGTGAGTACGCCAAAAATTTTGACTAGC
GGAGGCTAGAAGGAGAGAGATGGGTGCGAGAGCGTCAGTATTAAGCGGGGGAGAATTAGATCGCGATGGG
AAAAAATTCGGTTAAGGCCAGGGGGAAAGAAAAAATATAAATTAAAACATATAGTATGGGCAAGCAGGGA
GCTAGAACGATTCGCAGTTAATCCTGGCCTGTTAGAAACATCAGAAGGCTGTAGACAAATACTGGGACAG
CTACAACCATCCCTTCAGACAGGATCAGAAGAACTTAGATCATTATATAATACAGTAGCAACCCTCTATT
GTGTGCATCAAAGGATAGAGATAAAAGACACCAAGGAAGCTTTAGACAAGATAGAGGAAGAGCAAAACAA
AAGTAAGACCACCGCACAGCAAGCGGCCGGCCGCTGATCTTCAGACCTGGAGGAGGAGATATGAGGGACA
ATTGGAGAAGTGAATTATATAAATATAAAGTAGTAAAAATTGAACCATTAGGAGTAGCACCCACCAAGGC
AAAGAGAAGAGTGGTGCAGAGAGAAAAAAGAGCAGTGGGAATAGGAGCTTTGTTCCTTGGGTTCTTGGGA
GCAGCAGGAAGCACTATGGGCGCAGCGTCAATGACGCTGACGGTACAGGCCAGACAATTATTGTCTGGTA
TAGTGCAGCAGCAGAACAATTTGCTGAGGGCTATTGAGGCGCAACAGCATCTGTTGCAACTCACAGTCTG
GGGCATCAAGCAGCTCCAGGCAAGAATCCTGGCTGTGGAAAGATACCTAAAGGATCAACAGCTCCTGGGG
ATTTGGGGTTGCTCTGGAAAACTCATTTGCACCACTGCTGTGCCTTGGAATGCTAGTTGGAGTAATAAAT
CTCTGGAACAGATTTGGAATCACACGACCTGGATGGAGTGGGACAGAGAAATTAACAATTACACAAGCTT
AATACACTCCTTAATTGAAGAATCGCAAAACCAGCAAGAAAAGAATGAACAAGAATTATTGGAATTAGAT
AAATGGGCAAGTTTGTGGAATTGGTTTAACATAACAAATTGGCTGTGGTATATAAAATTATTCATAATGA
TAGTAGGAGGCTTGGTAGGTTTAAGAATAGTTTTTGCTGTACTTTCTATAGTGAATAGAGTTAGGCAGGG
ATATTCACCATTATCGTTTCAGACCCACCTCCCAACCCCGAGGGGACCCGACAGGCCCGAAGGAATAGAA
GAAGAAGGTGGAGAGAGAGACAGAGACAGATCCATTCGATTAGTGAACGGATCTCGACGGTATCGCCTTT
AAAAGAAAAGGGGGGATTGGGGGGTACAGTGCAGGGGAAAGAATAGTAGACATAATAGCAACAGACATAC
AAACTAAAGAATTACAAAAACAAATTACAAAAATTCAAAATTTTCGGGTTTATTACAGGGACAGCAGAGA
TCCAGTTTATCGATGAGGCCCTTTCGTCTTCACTCGAGGTGCCCGTCAGTGGGCAGAGCGCACATCGCCC
ACAGTCCCCGAGAAGTTGGGGGGAGGGGTCGGCAATTGAACCGGTGCCTAGAGAAGGTGGCGCGGGGTAA
ACTGGGAAAGTGATGTCGTGTACTGGCTCCGCCTTTTTCCCGAGGGTGGGGGAGAACCGTATATAAGTGC
AGTAGTCGCCGTGAACGTTCTTTTTCGCAACGGGTTTGCCGCCAGAACACAGGTAAGTGCCGTGTGTGGT
TCCCGCGGGCCTGGCCTCTTTACGGGTTATGGCCCTTGCGTGCCTTGAATTACTTCCACCTGGCTGCAGT
ACGTGATTCTTGATCCCGAGCTTCGGGTTGGAAGTGGGTGGGAGAGTTCGAGGCCTTGCGCTTAAGGAGC
CCCTTCGCCTCGTGCTTGAGTTGAGGCCTGGCCTGGGCGCTGGGGCCGCCGCGTGCGAATCTGGTGGCAC
CTTCGCGCCTGTCTCGCTGCTTTCGATAAGTCTCTAGCCATTTAAAATTTTTGATGACCTGCTGCGACGC
TTTTTTTCTGGCAAGATAGTCTTGTAAATGCGGGCCAAGATCTGCACACTGGTATTTCGGTTTTTGGGGC
CGCGGGCGGCGACGGGGCCCGTGCGTCCCAGCGCACATGTTCGGCGAGGCGGGGCCTGCGAGCGCGGCCA
CCGAGAATCGGACGGGGGTAGTCTCAAGCTGGCCGGCCTGCTCTGGTGCCTGGCCTCGCGCCGCCGTGTA
TCGCCCCGCCCTGGGCGGCAAGGCTGGCCCGGTCGGCACCAGTTGCGTGAGCGGAAAGATGGCCGCTTCC
CGGCCCTGCTGCAGGGAGCTCAAAATGGAGGACGCGGCGCTCGGGAGAGCGGGCGGGTGAGTCACCCACA
CAAAGGAAAAGGGCCTTTCCGTCCTCAGCCGTCGCTTCATGTGACTCCACGGAGTACCGGGCGCCGTCCA
GGCACCTCGATTAGTTCTCGAGCTTTTGGAGTACGTCGTCTTTAGGTTGGGGGGAGGGGTTTTATGCGAT
GGAGTTTCCCCACACTGAGTGGGTGGAGACTGAAGTTAGGCCAGCTTGGCACTTGATGTAATTCTCCTTG
GAATTTGCCCTTTTTGAGTTTGGATCTTGGTTCATTCTCAAGCCTCAGACAGTGGTTCAAAGTTTTTTTC
TTCCATTTCAGGTGTCGTGAGGATCCGCCATCGGCCCGCCCGCCGCCATGTGCCTGCGACAGACAGAAGA
GGGCGTCCGATCCCCAGGATTGGAATTACCTGTGATGTCTCACACCATTTTGCTGGTACAGCCTACCAAG
AGGCCAGAGGGCAGGACTTATGCTGACTATGAGTCTGTGAATGAGTGCATGGAAGGTGTTTGTAAAATGT
ATGAAGAACATCTGAAGAGGATGAATCCCAACAGCCCTTCCATCACATACGATATCAGCCAGTTGTTTGA
TTTTATTGACGATCTGGCAGACCTCAGCTGTCTGGTTTACCGAGCTGATACACAGACATACCAGCCGTAT
AACAAAGACTGGATCAAAGAGAAGATCTACGTGCTCCTCCGTCGGCAGGCCCAACAGGCTGGGAAGGGTG
GGCCGGGCGGGGGTGGCGGGGGAGGTAAGCCTATCCCTAACCCTCTCCTCGGTCTCGATTCTACGTGAGT
TTAAACTTCGAAACGCGTGAATTCCTCGAGGGCGGCCGCTCTAGAGTCGACGGGCCGCGGTAACAATTGT
TAACTAACTTAAGCTAGCAACGGTTTCCCTCTAGCGGGATCAATTCCGCCCCCCCCCCCTAACGTTACTG
GCCGAAGCCGCTTGGAATAAGGCCGGTGTGCGTTTGTCTATATGTTATTTTCCACCATATTGCCGTCTTT
TGGCAATGTGAGGGCCCGGAAACCTGGCCCTGTCTTCTTGACGAGCATTCCTAGGGGTCTTTCCCCTCTC
GCCAAAGGAATGCAAGGTCTGTTGAATGTCGTGAAGGAAGCAGTTCCTCTGGAAGCTTCTTGAAGACAAA
CAACGTCTGTAGCGACCCTTTGCAGGCAGCGGAACCCCCCACCTGGCGACAGGTGCCTCTGCGGCCAAAA
GCCACGTGTATAAGATACACCTGCAAAGGCGGCACAACCCCAGTGCCACGTTGTGAGTTGGATAGTTGTG
GAAAGAGTCAAATGGCTCTCCTCAAGCGTATTCAACAAGGGGCTGAAGGATGCCCAGAAGGTACCCCATT
GTATGGGATCTGATCTGGGGCCTCGGTGCACATGCTTTACATGTGTTTAGTCGAGGTTAAAAAAACGTCT
AGGCCCCCCGAACCACGGGGACGTGGTTTTCCTTTGAAAAACACGATAATACCATGACCGAGTACAAGCC
CACGGTGCGCCTCGCCACCCGCGACGACGTCCCCAGGGCCGTACGCACCCTCGCCGCCGCGTTCGCCGAC
TACCCCGCCACGCGCCACACCGTCGATCCGGACCGCCACATCGAGCGGGTCACCGAGCTGCAAGAACTCT
TCCTCACGCGCGTCGGGCTCGACATCGGCAAGGTGTGGGTCGCGGACGACGGCGCCGCGGTGGCGGTCTG
GACCACGCCGGAGAGCGTCGAAGCGGGGGCGGTGTTCGCCGAGATCGGCCCGCGCATGGCCGAGTTGAGC
GGTTCCCGGCTGGCCGCGCAGCAACAGATGGAAGGCCTCCTGGCGCCGCACCGGCCCAAGGAGCCCGCGT
GGTTCCTGGCCACCGTCGGCGTCTCGCCCGACCACCAGGGCAAGGGTCTGGGCAGCGCCGTCGTGCTCCC
CGGAGTGGAGGCGGCCGAGCGCGCCGGGGTGCCCGCCTTCCTGGAGACCTCCGCGCCCCGCAACCTCCCC
TTCTACGAGCGGCTCGGCTTCACCGTCACCGCCGACGTCGAGGTGCCCGAAGGACCGCGCACCTGGTGCA
TGACCCGCAAGCCCGGTGCCTGACCCGGGCGGGGCGCGTCTGGAACAATCAACCTCTGGATTACAAAATT
TGTGAAAGATTGACTGGTATTCTTAACTATGTTGCTCCTTTTACGCTATGTGGATACGCTGCTTTAATGC
CTTTGTATCATGCTATTGCTTCCCGTATGGCTTTCATTTTCTCCTCCTTGTATAAATCCTGGTTGCTGTC
TCTTTATGAGGAGTTGTGGCCCGTTGTCAGGCAACGTGGCGTGGTGTGCACTGTGTTTGCTGACGCAACC
CCCACTGGTTGGGGCATTGCCACCACCTGTCAGCTCCTTTCCGGGACTTTCGCTTTCCCCCTCCCTATTG
CCACGGCGGAACTCATCGCCGCCTGCCTTGCCCGCTGCTGGACAGGGGCTCGGCTGTTGGGCACTGACAA
TTCCGTGGTGTTGTCGGGGAAGCTGACGTCCTTTCCATGGCTGCTCGCCTGTGTTGCCACCTGGATTCTG
CGCGGGACGTCCTTCTGCTACGTCCCTTCGGCCCTCAATCCAGCGGACCTTCCTTCCCGCGGCCTGCTGC
CGGCTCTGCGGCCTCTTCCGCGTCTTCGCCTTCGCCCTCAGACGAGTCGGATCTCCCTTTGGGCCGCCTC
CCCGCCTGGAATTAATTCTGCAGTCGAGACCTAGAAAAACATGGAGCAATCACAAGTAGCAATACAGCAG
CTACCAATGCTGATTGTGCCTGGCTAGAAGCACAAGAGGAGGAGGAGGTGGGTTTTCCAGTCACACCTCA
GGTACCTTTAAGACCAATGACTTACAAGGCAGCTGTAGATCTTAGCCACTTTTTAAAAGAAAAGAGGGGA
CTGGAAGGGCTAATTCACTCCCAACGAAGACAAGATATCCTTGATCTGTGGATCTACCACACACAAGGCT
ACTTCCCTGATTAGCAGAACTACACACCAGGGCCAGGGGTCAGATATCCACTGACCTTTGGATGGTGCTA
CAAGCTAGTACCAGTTGAGCCAGATAAGGTAGAAGAGGCCAATAAAGGAGAGAACACCAGCTTGTTACAC
CCTGTGAGCCTGCATGGGATGGATGACCCGGAGAGAGAAGTGTTAGAGTGGAGGTTTGACAGCCGCCTAG
CATTTCATCACGTGGCCCGAGAGCTGCATCCGGAGTACTTCAAGAACTGCTGATATCGAGCTTGCTACAA
GGGACTTTCCGCTGGGGACTTTCCAGGGAGGCGTGGCCTGGGCGGGACTGGGGAGTGGCGAGCCCTCAGA
TCCTGCATATAAGCAGCTGCTTTTTGCCTGTACTGGGTCTCTCTGGTTAGACCAGATCTGAGCCTGGGAG
CTCTCTGGCTAACTAGGGAACCCACTGCTTAAGCCTCAATAAAGCTTGCCTTGAGTGCTTCAAGTAGTGT
GTGCCCGTCTGTTGTGTGACTCTGGTAACTAGAGATCCCTCAGACCCTTTTAGTCAGTGTGGAAAATCTC
TAGCAGTAGTAGTTCATGTCATCTTATTATTCAGTATTTATAACTTGCAAAGAAATGAATATCAGAGAGT
GAGAGGCCTTGACATTGCTAGCGTTTACCGTCGACCTCTAGCTAGAGCTTGGCGTAATCATGGTCATAGC
TGTTTCCTGTGTGAAATTGTTATCCGCTCACAATTCCACACAACATACGAGCCGGAAGCATAAAGTGTAA
AGCCTGGGGTGCCTAATGAGTGAGCTAACTCACATTAATTGCGTTGCGCTCACTGCCCGCTTTCCAGTCG
GGAAACCTGTCGTGCCAGCTGCATTAATGAATCGGCCAACGCGCGGGGAGAGGCGGTTTGCGTATTGGGC
GCTCTTCCGCTTCCTCGCTCACTGACTCGCTGCGCTCGGTCGTTCGGCTGCGGCGAGCGGTATCAGCTCA
CTCAAAGGCGGTAATACGGTTATCCACAGAATCAGGGGATAACGCAGGAAAGAACATGTGAGCAAAAGGC
CAGCAAAAGGCCAGGAACCGTAAAAAGGCCGCGTTGCTGGCGTTTTTCCATAGGCTCCGCCCCCCTGACG
AGCATCACAAAAATCGACGCTCAAGTCAGAGGTGGCGAAACCCGACAGGACTATAAAGATACCAGGCGTT
TCCCCCTGGAAGCTCCCTCGTGCGCTCTCCTGTTCCGACCCTGCCGCTTACCGGATACCTGTCCGCCTTT
CTCCCTTCGGGAAGCGTGGCGCTTTCTCATAGCTCACGCTGTAGGTATCTCAGTTCGGTGTAGGTCGTTC
GCTCCAAGCTGGGCTGTGTGCACGAACCCCCCGTTCAGCCCGACCGCTGCGCCTTATCCGGTAACTATCG
TCTTGAGTCCAACCCGGTAAGACACGACTTATCGCCACTGGCAGCAGCCACTGGTAACAGGATTAGCAGA
GCGAGGTATGTAGGCGGTGCTACAGAGTTCTTGAAGTGGTGGCCTAACTACGGCTACACTAGAAGAACAG
TATTTGGTATCTGCGCTCTGCTGAAGCCAGTTACCTTCGGAAAAAGAGTTGGTAGCTCTTGATCCGGCAA
ACAAACCACCGCTGGTAGCGGTGGTTTTTTTGTTTGCAAGCAGCAGATTACGCGCAGAAAAAAAGGATCT
CAAGAAGATCCTTTGATCTTTTCTACGGGGTCTGACGCTCAGTGGAACGAAAACTCACGTTAAGGGATTT
TGGTCATGAGATTATCAAAAAGGATCTTCACCTAGATCCTTTTAAATTAAAAATGAAGTTTTAAATCAAT
CTAAAGTATATATGAGTAAACTTGGTCTGACAGTTACCAATGCTTAATCAGTGAGGCACCTATCTCAGCG
ATCTGTCTATTTCGTTCATCCATAGTTGCCTGACTCCCCGTCGTGTAGATAACTACGATACGGGAGGGCT
TACCATCTGGCCCCAGTGCTGCAATGATACCGCGAGACCCACGCTCACCGGCTCCAGATTTATCAGCAAT
AAACCAGCCAGCCGGAAGGGCCGAGCGCAGAAGTGGTCCTGCAACTTTATCCGCCTCCATCCAGTCTATT
AATTGTTGCCGGGAAGCTAGAGTAAGTAGTTCGCCAGTTAATAGTTTGCGCAACGTTGTTGCCATTGCTA
CAGGCATCGTGGTGTCACGCTCGTCGTTTGGTATGGCTTCATTCAGCTCCGGTTCCCAACGATCAAGGCG
AGTTACATGATCCCCCATGTTGTGCAAAAAAGCGGTTAGCTCCTTCGGTCCTCCGATCGTTGTCAGAAGT
AAGTTGGCCGCAGTGTTATCACTCATGGTTATGGCAGCACTGCATAATTCTCTTACTGTCATGCCATCCG
TAAGATGCTTTTCTGTGACTGGTGAGTACTCAACCAAGTCATTCTGAGAATAGTGTATGCGGCGACCGAG
TTGCTCTTGCCCGGCGTCAATACGGGATAATACCGCGCCACATAGCAGAACTTTAAAAGTGCTCATCATT
GGAAAACGTTCTTCGGGGCGAAAACTCTCAAGGATCTTACCGCTGTTGAGATCCAGTTCGATGTAACCCA
CTCGTGCACCCAACTGATCTTCAGCATCTTTTACTTTCACCAGCGTTTCTGGGTGAGCAAAAACAGGAAG
GCAAAATGCCGCAAAAAAGGGAATAAGGGCGACACGGAAATGTTGAATACTCATACTCTTCCTTTTTCAA
TATTATTGAAGCATTTATCAGGGTTATTGTCTCATGAGCGGATACATATTTGAATGTATTTAGAAAAATA
AACAAATAGGGGTTCCGCGCACATTTCCCCGAAAAGTGCCACCTGACGTCGACGGATCGGGAGATCAACT
TGTTTATTGCAGCTTATAATGGTTACAAATAAAGCAATAGCATCACAAATTTCACAAATAAAGCATTTTT
TTCACTGCATTCTAGTTGTGGTTTGTCCAAACTCATCAATGTATCTTATCATGTCTGGATCAACTGGATA
ACTCAAGCTAACCAAAATCATCCCAAACTTCCCACCCCATACCCTATTACCACTGCCAATTACCTGTGGT
TTCATTTACTCTAAACCTGTGATTCCTCTGAATTATTTTCATTTTAAAGAAATTGTATTTGTTAAATATG
TACTACAAACTTAGTAGT
Features (pLannotate 1.2.2; 24 found; start..end, strand, type, name):
    377..634     +  LTR            5' LTR (truncated): truncated 5' long terminal repeat (LTR) from HIV-1
    681..806     +  misc_feature   HIV-1 Ψ: packaging signal of human immunodeficiency virus type 1
    790..1128    +  CDS            HIV-1 gag (fragment): gag protein from human immunodeficiency virus 1; gag
   1303..1536    +  misc_feature   RRE: The Rev response element (RRE) of HIV-1 allows for Rev-dependent mRNA export from the nucleus to the cytoplasm.
   1913..2013    +  CDS            Rev (fragment): human immunodeficiency virus 1 (HIV-1) Rev protein; rev; enhances nuclear export of unspliced and incompletely spliced viral mRNAs
   2028..2143    +  misc_feature   cPPT/CTS: central polypurine tract and central termination sequence of HIV-1 (lacking the first T)
   2221..2432    +  promoter       EF-1α core promoter: core promoter for human elongation factor EF-1α
   2433..3371    +  intron         EF-1α intron A: intron upstream of the start codon of human EF-1α
   3465..3767    +  CDS            ERH: ERH_HUMAN - Experimental evidence at protein level: Swiss-Prot protein existence level 1. May have a role in the cell cycle. From Homo sapiens (Human).
   3804..3845    +  CDS            V5 tag: epitope tag from simian virus 5
   3970..4531    +  misc_feature   IRES: internal ribosome entry site (IRES) of the encephalomyocarditis virus (EMCV)
   4534..5133    +  CDS            PuroR: puromycin N-acetyltransferase; pac from Streptomyces alboniger; confers resistance to puromycin
   5157..5745    +  misc_feature   WPRE: woodchuck hepatitis virus posttranscriptional regulatory element
   5762..6280    +  CDS            nef (fragment): NEF_HV1BR - Experimental evidence at protein level: Swiss-Prot protein existence level 1. Extracellular Nef protein targets CD4(+) T-lymphocytes for apoptosis by interacting with CXCR4 surface receptors (PubMed:14990729). From Human immunodeficiency virus type 1 group M subtype B (isolate BRU/LAI) (HIV-1).
   6328..6585    +  LTR            5' LTR (truncated): truncated 5' long terminal repeat (LTR) from HIV-1
   6737..6753    -  protein_bind   lac operator: The lac repressor binds to the lac operator to inhibit transcription in E. coli. This inhibition can be relieved by adding lactose or isopropyl-β-D-thiogalactopyranoside (IPTG). lac repressor encoded by lacI
   6761..6791    -  promoter       lac promoter: promoter for the E. coli lac operon
   6806..6827    -  protein_bind   CAP binding site: CAP binding activates transcription in the presence of cAMP. E. coli catabolite activator protein
   6840..6932    -  CDS            lacI (fragment): lac repressor; lacI; The lac repressor binds to the lac operator to inhibit transcription in E. coli. This inhibition can be relieved by adding lactose or isopropyl-β-D-thiogalactopyranoside (IPTG).
   7115..7703    -  rep_origin     ori: high-copy-number ColE1/pMB1/pBR322/pUC origin of replication
   7874..8734    -  CDS            AmpR: β-lactamase; bla; confers resistance to ampicillin, carbenicillin, and related antibiotics
   8735..8839    -  promoter       AmpR promoter: bla
   8887..9021    +  polyA_signal   SV40 poly(A) signal: SV40 polyadenylation signal
   9188..329     +  CDS            nef (fragment) (across the origin): NEF_HV1BR - Experimental evidence at protein level: Swiss-Prot protein existence level 1. Extracellular Nef protein targets CD4(+) T-lymphocytes for apoptosis by interacting with CXCR4 surface receptors (PubMed:14990729). From Human immunodeficiency virus type 1 group M subtype B (isolate BRU/LAI) (HIV-1).
