[The description below was written by a language model from this plasmid's Addgene catalogue record and pLannotate feature annotations shown in this document.]
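Description:
pLV Erh-V5 is an HIV-1-derived lentiviral transfer plasmid for expressing mouse Erh with a C-terminal V5 epitope tag in mammalian cells. It was built by Gibson cloning into the pLV-EF1a-IRES-Puro backbone. In bacteria it is maintained through a high-copy ColE1/pUC-type origin and selected with ampicillin via the β-lactamase gene. Remnants of a lac promoter/operator region and an SV40 polyadenylation signal sit in the plasmid backbone outside the viral segment.

The region packaged into virus is bounded by two LTR elements, both annotated as truncated, each preceded by sequence matching nef (which overlaps the LTR U3 region in HIV-1). It carries the Ψ packaging signal with an adjoining gag fragment, the Rev response element for Rev-dependent nuclear export of the genomic RNA, and the cPPT/CTS, which aids nuclear import and transduction. Inside this frame, the human EF-1α core promoter with its intron A drives a single bicistronic transcript: the Erh coding sequence followed by the V5 tag, then an EMCV IRES that permits cap-independent translation of puromycin N-acetyltransferase. Puromycin-resistant cells are therefore expected to express the tagged protein as well. A WPRE downstream of the cassette enhances transcript stability and expression. The automated annotation labels the insert as human ERH, whereas the catalogue entry gives the species as mouse; this probably reflects high similarity between the orthologues.

The construct is suited to producing lentiviral particles, with packaging and envelope functions supplied in trans, to generate stably transduced, puromycin-selected cells. The V5 epitope then allows detection or immunoprecipitation of Erh.
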