Addgene plasmid #175123: pLV Erh-V5
Purpose: Lentiviral expression of mouse Erh-V5
Depositing lab: Larry Gerace. Depositing organization: Scripps California (The Scripps Research Institute).
Backbone
  Vector backbone: pLV-EF1a-IRES-Puro
  Backbone manufacturer: Tobias Meyer (Addgene plasmid # 85132)
  Vector type: Mammalian Expression, Lentiviral
Growth in bacteria
  Bacterial resistance: Ampicillin, 100 μg/mL
  Growth temperature: 30°C
  Growth strain: NEB Stable
  Copy number: High Copy
Gene/Insert
  Gene/Insert name: Erh
  Species: M. musculus (mouse)
  Entrez Gene: Erh (a.k.a. Mer, Prei1)
  Tag / fusion protein: V5 (C terminal on insert)
  Cloning method: Gibson Cloning
Terms and licenses: Academic/Nonprofit Terms; Industry Terms: Not Available to Industry
How to cite: pLV Erh-V5 was a gift from Larry Gerace (Addgene plasmid # 175123 ; http://n2t.net/addgene:175123 ; RRID:Addgene_175123)
